>Addgene plasmid #245646 | pICSL12049 | addgene full sequence | sequence record 495542 | Addgene NGS Result
TTGAGATCCTTTTTTTCTGCGCGTAATCTGCTGCTTGCAAACAAAAAAACCACCGCTACCAGCGGTGGTT
TGTTTGCCGGATCAAGAGCTACCAACTCTTTTTCCGAAGGTAACTGGCTTCAGCAGAGCGCAGATACCAA
ATACTGTTCTTCTAGTGTAGCCGTAGTTAGGCCACCACTTCAAGAACTCTGTAGCACCGCCTACATACCT
CGCTCTGCTAATCCTGTTACCAGTGGCTGCTGCCAGTGGCGATAAGTCGTGTCTTACCGGGTTGGACTCA
AGACGATAGTTACCGGATAAGGCGCAGCGGTCGGGCTGAACGGGGGGTTCGTGCACACAGCCCAGCTTGG
AGCGAACGACCTACACCGAACTGAGATACCTACAGCGTGAGCTATGAGAAAGCGCCACGCTTCCCGAAGG
GAGAAAGGCGGACAGGTATCCGGTAAGCGGCAGGGTCGGAACAGGAGAGCGCACGAGGGAGCTTCCAGGG
GGAAACGCCTGGTATCTTTATAGTCCTGTCGGGTTTCGCCACCTCTGACTTGAGCGTCGATTTTTGTGAT
GCTCGTCAGGGGGGCGGAGCCTATGGAAAAACGCCAGCAACGCGGCCTTTTTACGGTTCCTGGCCTTTTG
CTGGCCTTTTGCTCACATGTTCTTTCCTGCGTTATCCCCTGATTCTGTGGATAACCGTATTACCGCCTTT
GAGTGAGCTGATACCGCTCGCCGCAGCCGAACGACCGAGCGCAGCGAGTCAGTGAGCGAGGAAGCGGAAG
AGCGCCCAATACGCAAACCGCCTCTCCCCGCGCGTTGGCCGATTCATTAATCACTCTGTGGTCTCAGGAG
AAAGTTAGTGGGCATCTTTGAAAGTAATCTTGTCAACATCGAGCAGCTGGCTTGTGGGGACCAGACAAAA
AAGGAATGGTGCAGAATTGTTAGGCGCACCTACCAAAAGCATCTTTGCCTTTATTGCAAAGATAAAGCAG
ATTCCTCTAGTACAAGTGGGGAACAAAATAACGTGGAAAAGAGCTGTCCTGACAGCCCACTCACTAATGC
GTATGACGAACGCAGTGACGACCACAAAAGAATTCCCTCTTGTCAACATCGAGCAGCTGGCTTGTGGGGA
CCAGACAAAAAAGGAATGGTGCAGAATTGTTAGGCGCACCTACCAAAAGCATCTTTGCCTTTATTGCAAA
GATAAAGCAGATTCCTCTAGTACAAGTGGGGAACAAAATAACGTGGAAAAGAGCTGTCCTGACAGCCCAC
TCACTAATGCGTATGACGAACGCAGTGACGACCACAAAAGAATTCCCTCTATATAAGAAGGCATTCATTC
CCATTTGAAGGATCATCAGATACTGAACCAATATTTCTCACTCTAAGAAATTAAGAGCTTTGTATTCTTC
AATGAGAGGCTAAGAGCTCATTTTTACAACAATTACCAACAACAACAAACAACAAACAACATTACAATTA
CATTTACAATTATCGATACAATGTGAGACCACGAAGTGGCTCTTCAGTGGACGAAAGGGCCTCGTGATAC
GCCTATTTTTATAGGTTAATGTCATGATAATAATGGTTTCTTAGACGTCAGGTGGCACTTTTCGGGGAAA
TGTGCGCGGAACCCCTATTTGTTTATTTTTCTAAATACATTCAAATATGTATCCGCTCATGAGACAATAA
CCCTGATAAATGCTTCAATAATATTGAAAAAGGAAGAGTATGCGCTCACGCAACTGGTCCAGAACCTTGA
CCGAACGCAGCGGTGGTAACGGCGCAGTGGCGGTTTTCATGGCTTGTTATGACTGTTTTTTTTTGGGGTA
CAGTCTATGCCTCGGGCATCCAAGCAGCAAGCGCGTTACGCCGTGGGTCGATGTTTGATGTTATGGAGCA
GCAACGATGTTACGCAGCAGGGCAGTCGCCCTAAAACAAAGTTAAACATCATGAGGGAAGCGGTGATCGC
CGAAGTATCGACTCAACTATCAGAGGTAGTTGGCGTCATCGAGCGCCATCTCGAACCGACGTTGCTGGCC
GTACATTTGTACGGCTCCGCAGTGGATGGCGGCCTGAAGCCACACAGCGATATTGATTTGCTGGTTACGG
TGACCGTAAGGCTTGATGAAACAACGCGGCGAGCTTTGATCAACGACCTTTTGGAAACTTCGGCTTCCCC
TGGAGAGAGCGAGATTCTCCGCGCTGTAGAAGTCACCATTGTTGTGCACGACGACATCATTCCGTGGCGT
TATCCAGCTAAGCGCGAACTGCAATTTGGAGAATGGCAGCGCAATGACATTCTTGCAGGTATCTTCGAGC
CAGCCACGATCGACATTGATCTGGCTATCTTGCTGACAAAAGCAAGAGAACATAGCGTTGCCTTGGTAGG
TCCAGCGGCGGAGGAACTCTTTGATCCGGTTCCTGAACAGGATCTATTTGAGGCGCTAAATGAAACCTTA
ACGCTATGGAACTCGCCGCCCGACTGGGCTGGCGATGAGCGAAATGTAGTGCTTACGTTGTCCCGCATTT
GGTACAGCGCAGTAACCGGCAAAATCGCGCCGAAGGATGTCGCTGCCGACTGGGCAATGGAGCGCCTGCC
GGCCCAGTATCAGCCCGTCATACTTGAAGCTAGACAGGCTTATCTTGGACAAGAAGAAGATCGCTTGGCC
TCGCGCGCAGATCAGTTGGAAGAATTTGTCCATTACGTAAAAGGCGAGATCACCAAGGTAGTCGGCAAAT
AACTGTCAGACCAAGTTTACTCATATATACTTTAGATTGATTTAAAACTTCATTTTTAATTTAAAAGGAT
CTAGGTGAAGATCCTTTTTGATAATCTCATGACCAAAATCCCTTAACGTGAGTTTTCGTTCCACTGAGCG
TCAGACCCCGTAGAAAAGATCAAAGGATCTTC
Features (pLannotate 1.2.2; 9 found; start..end, strand, type, name):
      1..589     +  rep_origin     ori: high-copy-number ColE1/pMB1/pBR322/pUC origin of replication
    772..821     +  CDS            lacI (fragment): lac repressor; lacI; The lac repressor binds to the lac operator to inhibit transcription in E. coli. This inhibition can be relieved by adding lactose or isopropyl-β-D-thiogalactopyranoside (IPTG).
    842..1090    +  CDS            IBMP_FMVD (fragment): Protein inferred from homology: Swiss-Prot protein existence level 3. Enhances the translation of downstream ORFs on polycistronic mRNAs derived from figwort mosaic virus. From Figwort mosaic virus (strain DxS) (FMV).
   1089..1313    +  CDS            IBMP_FMVD (fragment): Protein inferred from homology: Swiss-Prot protein existence level 3. Enhances the translation of downstream ORFs on polycistronic mRNAs derived from figwort mosaic virus. From Figwort mosaic virus (strain DxS) (FMV).
   1429..1482    +  misc_feature   TMV Ω: translational enhancer from the tobacco mosaic virus 5'-leader sequence (Gallie et al., 1988)
   1615..1719    +  promoter       AmpR promoter: bla
   1710..1790    -  CDS            int (fragment): INT2_ECOLX - Protein inferred from homology: Swiss-Prot protein existence level 3. Putative integrase believed to be involved in the insertion of antibiotic resistance genes into plasmids and transposons. From Escherichia coli.
   1878..1934    +  CDS            GmR (fragment): gentamycin acetyltransferase; aacC1; confers resistance to gentamycin
   1941..2729    +  CDS            aadA: S3AD_ECOLX - Experimental evidence at protein level: Swiss-Prot protein existence level 1. Mediates bacterial resistance to the antibiotics streptomycin and spectinomycin. From Escherichia coli.
