[The description below was written by a language model from this plasmid's Addgene catalogue record and pLannotate feature annotations shown in this document.]
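Description:
pICSL12049 is a Level 0 Golden Gate (MoClo syntax) part plasmid built in the pICH41295 backbone and intended as a storage and donor vector for modular assembly of plant expression constructs. It is maintained in E. coli at high copy from a ColE1/pUC-type origin and selected with spectinomycin through the aadA aminoglycoside adenylyltransferase gene. The annotated AmpR (bla) promoter lies upstream of aadA. Short integrase and gentamicin-acetyltransferase fragments sit between them and appear to be remnants of the integron-derived context of the resistance cassette rather than functional genes, as does the small lacI fragment near the origin.

The payload is a 653 bp promoter plus 5′ untranslated region module, a 34S promoter from figwort mosaic virus (a caulimovirus) with a doubled enhancer region. The feature table reflects this as two adjacent hits to the FMV inclusion body/translational transactivator coding region, which overlaps the promoter in the viral genome, so these fragments mark the duplicated enhancer sequence rather than an expressed protein. A tobacco mosaic virus Ω leader, a translational enhancer, is annotated downstream and presumably supplies the 5′ UTR portion of the module. Internal BsaI and BpiI sites were removed by point mutation so the part is compatible with Type IIS assembly. BsaI digestion releases it with GGAG and AATG overhangs, the standard positions for a promoter-plus-5′UTR part that joins directly to a coding sequence at its start codon. It is used to build Level 1 transcription units, where it would drive expression of a downstream gene.
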