Addgene plasmid #245646: pICSL12049
Purpose: Level 0 Golden Gate part Double (enhancer)-34S FMV (Figwort Mosaic Virus). promoter, GGAG - AATG
Depositing lab: Mark Youles. Depositing organization: Sainsbury Laboratory, Norwich.
Backbone
  Vector backbone: pICH41295
  Backbone size w/o insert (bp): 2249
  Vector type: Synthetic Biology
Growth in bacteria
  Bacterial resistance: Spectinomycin, 50 μg/mL
  Growth temperature: 37°C
  Growth strain: DH5alpha
  Copy number: High Copy
Gene/Insert
  Gene/Insert name: Double (enhancer)-34S FMV (Figwort Mosaic Virus). promoter
  Species: Caulimovirus
  Insert size (bp): 653
  Mutation: BsaI/BpiI sites removed by point-mutation
  Cloning method: Restriction Enzyme; 5′ cloning site BsaI (destroyed during cloning); 3′ cloning site BsaI (destroyed during cloning)
  Sequencing primers: 5′ TCACATGTTCTTTCCTGCG; 3′ GTCTCATGAGCGGATACATATTTGAATG
Terms and licenses: Academic/Nonprofit Terms; Industry Terms: Not Available to Industry
Depositor comments: Level 0 promoter + 5' untranslated region module used for GoldenGate assemblies using the MoClo overhang syntax
How to cite: pICSL12049 was a gift from Mark Youles (Addgene plasmid # 245646 ; http://n2t.net/addgene:245646 ; RRID:Addgene_245646)
